>Addgene plasmid #41502 | TAL-4CG1 | depositor partial sequence | sequence record 55371 | TAL-4CG1 sequence 220 bps
GAATGCAGGTTGTCGCCATCGCCTCTCATGACGGGGGAAAGCAAGCCCTGGAAACCGTGCAAAGGTTGTT
GCCCGTCCTTTGTCAAGACCACGGCCTTACACCCGAGCAAGTCGTGGCCATTGCATCAAACAAGGGTGGC
AAACAGGCTCTTGAGACTGTTCAGAGACTTCTCCCAGTTCTCTGTCAAGCCCACGGTTTGACACCCGACC
AAGGGCATTC
