>Addgene plasmid #41502 | TAL-4CG1 | addgene partial sequence | sequence record 55921 | M13_pUC_fwd
TCGAGCTCGGTACCTCGCGAATGCATCTAGATCCAAATGAATGCAGGTTGTCGCCATCGCCTCTCATGAC
GGGGGAAAGCAAGCCCTGGAAACCGTGCAAAGGTTGTTGCCCGTCCTTTGTCAAGACCACGGCCTTACAC
CCGAGCAAGTCGTGGCCATTGCATCAAACAAGGGTGGCAAACAGGCTCTTGAGACTGTTCAGAGACTTCT
CCCAGTTCTCTGTCAAGCCCACGGTTTGACACCCGACCAAGGGCATTCCCAAATCGGATCCCGGGCCCGT
CGACTGCAGAGGCCTGCATGCAAGCTTGGCGTAATCATGGTCATAGCTGTTTCCTGTGTGAAATTGTTAT
CCGCTCACAATTCCACACAACATACGAGCCGGAAGCATAAAGTGTAAAGCCTGGGGTGCCTAATGAGTGA
GCTAACTCACATTAATTGCGTTGCGCTCACTGCCCGCTTTCCAGTCGGGAAACCTGTCGTGCCAGCTGCA
TTAATGAATCGGCCAACGCGCGGGGAGAGGCGGTTTGCGTATTGGGCGCTCTTCCGCTTCCTCGCTCACT
GACTCGCTGCGCTCGGTCGTTCGGCTGCGGCGAGCGGTATCAGCTCACTCAAAGGCGGTAATACGGTTAT
CCACAGAATCAGGGGATAACGCAGGAAAGAACATGTGAGCAAAAGGCCAGCAAAAGGCCAGGAACCGTAA
AAAGGCCGCGTTGCTGGCGTTTTTCCATAGGCTCCGCCCCCCTGACGAGCATCACAAAAATCGACGCTCA
AGTCAGAGGTGGCGAAACCCGACAGGACTATAAAGATACCAGGCGTTTCCCCCTGGAAGCTCCCTCGTGC
GCTCTCCTGTTCCGACCCTGCCGCTTACCGGATACCTGTC
