[The description below was written by a language model from this plasmid's Addgene catalogue record.]
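Description:
TAL-4CG1 is a small bacterial cloning plasmid that carries one building block for assembling transcription activator-like effector (TALE) genes. It is built on a custom backbone of about 3 kb, catalogued as a PCR cloning vector. It is maintained at high copy number in E. coli under ampicillin selection. The record names no origin of replication and includes no feature table. The insert is flanked by standard M13/pUC forward and reverse sequencing primer sites, which is consistent with a pUC-style cloning backbone, although the record does not say this.

The payload is a synthetic insert of about 220 bp named 4CG1. The associated publication describes a ligation-independent cloning method for high-throughput assembly of TALE genes, so this insert is most likely one unit from a library of pre-made TALE repeat modules. In such libraries, short fragments encoding one or a few DNA-binding repeats are joined in a defined order through complementary single-stranded overhangs rather than by ligase. The name suggests a library position (4) and the nucleotides recognised (C and G), and the insert size would fit roughly two repeats. This reading is an inference, as the record does not define the naming scheme or the repeat content. No promoter, tag, reporter or eukaryotic expression element is recorded, so the plasmid appears to serve purely as a storage and amplification vector for the module. Its expected use is together with the other library members and a suitable recipient vector to build custom TALE DNA-binding arrays, for example for designer nucleases or transcriptional regulators.
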