Addgene plasmid #41502: TAL-4CG1
Depositing lab: Veit Hornung. Depositing organization: Universitaetsklinikum Bonn. Publication: A ligation-independent cloning technique for high-throughput assembly of transcription activator-like effector genes. Schmid-Burgk JL, Schmidt T, Kaiser V, Honing K, Hornung V. Nat Biotechnol. 2012 Dec 16. doi: 10.1038/nbt.2460. PubMed 23242165.
Backbone
  Vector backbone: Custom backbone
  Backbone size w/o insert (bp): 2961
  Vector type: PCR Cloning Vector
Growth in bacteria
  Bacterial resistance: Ampicillin, 100 μg/mL
  Growth temperature: 37°C
  Growth strain: DH10B
  Copy number: High Copy
Gene/Insert
  Gene/Insert name: 4CG1
  Species: Synthetic
  Insert size (bp): 220
  Cloning method: Unknown
  Sequencing primers: 5′ M13_pUC_fwd; 3′ M13_pUC_rev
Terms and licenses: Academic/Nonprofit Terms; Industry Terms: Not Available to Industry
How to cite: TAL-4CG1 was a gift from Veit Hornung (Addgene plasmid # 41502 ; http://n2t.net/addgene:41502 ; RRID:Addgene_41502)
